Addgene plasmid #69752: pKG422
Purpose: Retroviral expression of spc24
Depositing lab: Iain Cheeseman. Depositing organization: Whitehead Institute for Biomedical Research.
Backbone
  Vector backbone: pIC242
  Backbone manufacturer: Arshad Desai (Addgene plasmid# 44432)
  Vector type: Mammalian Expression, Retroviral
  Selectable markers: Blasticidin
Growth in bacteria
  Bacterial resistance: Ampicillin, 100 μg/mL
  Growth temperature: 37°C
  Growth strain: NEB Stable
  Copy number: High Copy
Gene/Insert
  Gene/Insert name: spc24
  Species: H. sapiens (human)
  Insert size (bp): 1455
  Entrez Gene: SPC24 (a.k.a. SPBC24)
  Tag / fusion protein: eGFP-TEV-S (N terminal on insert)
  Cloning method: Restriction Enzyme; 5′ cloning site XhoI (not destroyed); 3′ cloning site EcoRI (not destroyed)
  Sequencing primers: 5′ EGFP-C; 3′ pBABE 3'
Terms and licenses: Academic/Nonprofit Terms; Industry Terms: Not Available to Industry
How to cite: pKG422 was a gift from Iain Cheeseman (Addgene plasmid # 69752 ; http://n2t.net/addgene:69752 ; RRID:Addgene_69752)
