[The description below was written by a language model from this plasmid's Addgene catalogue record and pLannotate feature annotations shown in this document.]
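Description:
pKG422 is a Moloney murine leukemia virus-based retroviral vector for mammalian expression of human SPC24, built on the pIC242 backbone, whose layout and pBABE sequencing primer indicate a pBABE-type design. In bacteria it is maintained through a high-copy ColE1/pUC-type origin and selected with ampicillin via the β-lactamase gene and its own promoter. The retroviral portion is bounded by MoMLV long terminal repeats and carries a packaging signal followed by a truncated gag segment lacking its start codon. Together these elements allow the genomic transcript to be encapsidated when the viral proteins are supplied in trans by a packaging cell line.

No separate internal promoter is annotated upstream of the fusion gene, so expression of the payload is presumably driven from the 5′ LTR. The open reading frame encodes EGFP, then a TEV protease cleavage site and an S-tag, fused to the N terminus of SPC24, which was cloned between XhoI and EcoRI sites. This tag supports both fluorescence imaging and tandem affinity purification, with TEV cleavage releasing the protein from the GFP moiety. SPC24 is a subunit of the kinetochore-associated NDC80 complex, needed for chromosome segregation and spindle checkpoint activity. The listed insert size of 1455 bp is larger than the roughly 590 bp annotated SPC24 coding region and seems to include the tag. Downstream, an SV40 enhancer/early promoter together with a bacterial EM7 promoter drives blasticidin S deaminase, allowing blasticidin selection of transduced cells. Two depositor full sequences are on file, differing by four nucleotides but with the same feature organisation. The construct is suited to making stable cell lines for localising SPC24 or isolating its binding partners.
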