Features (pLannotate 1.2.2; 19 found; start..end, strand, type, name):
      8..477     +  LTR            LTR: long terminal repeat from Moloney murine leukemia virus
    601..875     +  misc_feature   MESV Ψ (fragment): packaging signal of murine embryonic stem cell virus
    934..1350    +  CDS            gag (truncated): truncated Moloney murine leukemia virus (MMLV) gag gene lacking the start codon
   1391..2107    +  CDS            EGFP: EGFP is a basic (constitutively fluorescent) green fluorescent protein published in 1996, derived from Aequorea victoria. It is reported to be a rapidly-maturing weak dimer with moderate acid sensitivity.
   2134..2152    +  misc_feature   MCS (fragment): pBluescript multiple cloning site
   2153..2172    +  CDS            capTEV™ (fragment): composite tag for in vivo biotinylation, TEV protease cleavage, and 6xHis tagging
   2186..2230    +  CDS            S-Tag: affinity and epitope tag derived from pancreatic ribonuclease A
   2255..2845    +  CDS            SPC24: SPC24_HUMAN - Also known as SPBC24. Experimental evidence at protein level: Swiss-Prot protein existence level 1. Acts as a component of the essential kinetochore-associated NDC80 complex, which is required for chromosome segregation and spindle checkpoint activity (PubMed:14738735). Required for kinetochore integrity and the organization of stable microtubule binding sites in the outer plate of the kinetochore (PubMed:14738735). The NDC80 complex synergistically enhances the affinity of the SKA1 complex for microtubules and may allow the NDC80 complex to track depolymerizing microtubules (Pub
   2849..2886    +  misc_feature   MCS (fragment): multiple cloning site
   2903..2987    +  CDS            large T antigen (fragment): large T antigen from SV40 (simian virus 40)
   3030..3359    +  promoter       SV40 promoter: SV40 enhancer and early promoter
   3374..3421    +  promoter       EM7 promoter: synthetic bacterial promoter&nbsp
   3440..3838    +  CDS            BSD: blasticidin S deaminase; Aspergillus terreus BSD; confers resistance to blasticidin
   3891..4484    +  LTR            LTR: long terminal repeat from Moloney murine leukemia virus
   4493..4539    +  LTR            5' LTR (truncated) (fragment): truncated long terminal repeat from Moloney murine sarcoma virus
   4622..4670    -  CDS            lacI (fragment): lac repressor; lacI; The lac repressor binds to the lac operator to inhibit transcription in E. coli. This inhibition can be relieved by adding lactose or isopropyl-β-D-thiogalactopyranoside (IPTG).
   4856..5444    -  rep_origin     ori: high-copy-number ColE1/pMB1/pBR322/pUC origin of replication
   5622..6482    -  CDS            AmpR: β-lactamase; bla; confers resistance to ampicillin, carbenicillin, and related antibiotics
   6483..6587    -  promoter       AmpR promoter: bla
>Addgene plasmid #69752 | pKG422 | depositor full sequence | sequence record 123497 | Full Sequence
CTGCAGCCTGAATATGGGCCAAACAGGATATCTGTGGTAAGCAGTTCCTGCCCCGGCTCAGGGCCAAGAA
CAGATGGAACAGCTGAATATGGGCCAAACAGGATATCTGTGGTAAGCAGTTCCTGCCCCGGCTCAGGGCC
AAGAACAGATGGTCCCCAGATGCGGTCCAGCCCTCAGCAGTTTCTAGAGAACCATCAGATGTTTCCAGGG
TGCCCCAAGGACCTGAAATGACCCTGTGCCTTATTTGAACTAACCAATCAGTTCGCTTCTCGCTTCTGTT
CGCGCGCTTCTGCTCCCCGAGCTCAATAAAAGAGCCCACAACCCCTCACTCGGGGCGCCAGTCCTCCGAT
TGACTGAGTCGCCCGGGTACCCGTGTATCCAATAAACCCTCTTGCAGTTGCATCCGACTTGTGGTCTCGC
TGTTCCTTGGGAGGGTCTCCTCTGAGTGATTGACTACCCGTCAGCGGGGGTCTTTCATTTGGGGGCTCGT
CCGGGATCGGGAGACCCCTGCCCAGGGACCACCGACCCACCACCGGGAGGTAAGCTGGCCAGCAACTTAT
CTGTGTCTGTCCGATTGTCTAGTGTCTATGACTGATTTTATGCGCCTGCGTCGGTACTAGTTAGCTAACT
AGCTCTGTATCTGGCGGACCCGTGGTGGAACTGACGAGTTCTGAACACCCGGCCGCAACCCTGGGAGACG
TCCCAGGGACTTTGGGGGCCGTTTTTGTGGCCCGACCTGAGGAAGGGAGTCGATGTGGAATCCGACCCCG
TCAGGATATGTGGTTCTGGTAGGAGACGAGAACCTAAAACAGTTCCCGCCTCCGTCTGAATTTTTGCTTT
CGGTTTGGAACCGAAGCCGCGCGTCTTGTCTGCTGCAGCATCGTTCTGTGTTGTCTCTGTCTGACTGTGT
TTCTGTATTTGTCTGAAAATTAGGGCCAGACTGTTACCACTCCCTTAAGTTTGACCTTAGATCACTGGAA
AGATGTCGAGCGGCTCGCTCACAACCAGTCGGTAGATGTCAAGAAGAGACGTTGGGTTACCTTCTGCTCT
GCAGAATGGCCAACCTTTAACGTCGGATGGCCGCGAGACGGCACCTTTAACCGAGACCTCATCACCCAGG
TTAAGATCAAGGTCTTTTCACCTGGCCCGCATGGACACCCAGACCAGGTCCCCTACATCGTGACCTGGGA
AGCCTTGGCTTTTGACCCCCCTCCCTGGGTCAAGCCCTTTGTACACCCTAAGCCTCCGCCTCCTCTTCTT
CCATCCGCGCCGTCTCTCCCCCTTGAACCTCCTCTTTCGACCCCGCCTCAATCCTCCCTTTATCCAGCCC
TCACTCCTTCTCTAGGCGCCGGCCGGATCCCAGTGTGGTGGTACGCTACCGGTCGCCACCATGGTGAGCA
AGGGCGAGGAGCTGTTCACCGGGGTGGTGCCCATCCTGGTCGAGCTGGACGGCGACGTAAACGGCCACAA
GTTCAGCGTGTCCGGCGAGGGCGAGGGCGATGCCACCTACGGCAAGCTGACCCTGAAGTTCATCTGCACC
ACCGGCAAGCTGCCCGTGCCCTGGCCCACCCTCGTGACCACCCTGACCTACGGCGTGCAGTGCTTCAGCC
GCTACCCCGACCACATGAAGCAGCACGACTTCTTCAAGTCCGCCATGCCCGAAGGCTACGTCCAGGAGCG
CACCATCTTCTTCAAGGACGACGGCAACTACAAGACCCGCGCCGAGGTGAAGTTCGAGGGCGACACCCTG
GTGAACCGCATCGAGCTGAAGGGCATCGACTTCAAGGAGGACGGCAACATCCTGGGGCACAAGCTGGAGT
ACAACTACAACAGCCACAACGTCTATATCATGGCCGACAAGCAGAAGAACGGCATCAAGGTGAACTTCAA
GATCCGCCACAACATCGAGGACGGCAGCGTGCAGCTCGCCGACCACTACCAGCAGAACACCCCCATCGGC
GACGGCCCCGTGCTGCTGCCCGACAACCACTACCTGAGCACCCAGTCCGCCCTGAGCAAAGACCCCAACG
AGAAGCGCGATCACATGGTCCTGCTGGAGTTCGTGACCGCCGCCGGGATCACTCTCGGCATGGACGAGCT
GTACAAGTCCGGAGGGGATCGGTGGAGCTCCACCGGTGGCGGCCGCTCTAGAGAGAATCTTTATTTTCAG
GGCGCCGCCAAATTCAAAGAAACCGCTGCTGCTAAATTCGAACGCCAGCACATGGACAGCGGAGGTGGAG
GTACTAGTCTCGAGATGGCCGCCTTCCGCGACATAGAGGAGGTGAGCCAGGGGCTGCTCAGCCTGCTGGG
CGCCAACCGCGCGGAGGCGCAGCAGCGACGGCTGCTGGGGCGCCACGAGCAGGTGGTGGAGCGGCTGCTG
GAAACGCAAGACGGTGCCGAGAAGCAGCTGCGAGAGATCCTCACCATGGAGAAGGAAGTGGCCCAGAGCC
TTCTCAATGCGAAGGAGCAGGTGCACCAGGGAGGCGTGGAGCTGCAGCAGCTGGAAGCTGGGCTTCAGGA
GGCTGGGGAGGAGGACACCCGTCTGAAGGCCAGCCTCCTTCAGCTCACCAGAGAGCTGGAAGAGCTCAAG
GAGATTGAGGCGGATCTGGAGCGACAGGAGAAGGAGGTCGACGAGGACACGACAGTCACAATCCCCTCGG
CCGTGTACGTGGCTCAACTTTACCACCAAGTTAGTAAAATTGAGTGGGATTATGAGTGTGAGCCAGGGAT
GGTCAAAGGCATCCATCATGGCCCCAGTGTGGCCCAGCCCATCCACCTGGACAGCACCCAGCTCTCCAGG
AAATTCATCAGCGACTACCTCTGGAGTCTGGTGGACACCGAGTGGTAGCGAATTCTGCAGTCGACGGTAC
CGCGGGCCCGGGATCCACCGGATCTAGATAACTGATCATAATCAGCCATACCACATTTGTAGAGGTTTTA
CTTGCTTTAAAAAACCTCCCACACCTCCCCCTGAACCTGAAACATAAAATGAATGCAATTCGCCAGCACA
GTGGTCGACCCTGTGGAATGTGTGTCAGTTAGGGTGTGGAAAGTCCCCAGGCTCCCCAGCAGGCAGAAGT
ATGCAAAGCATGCATCTCAATTAGTCAGCAACCAGGTGTGGAAAGTCCCCAGGCTCCCCAGCAGGCAGAA
GTATGCAAAGCATGCATCTCAATTAGTCAGCAACCATAGTCCCGCCCCTAACTCCGCCCATCCCGCCCCT
AACTCCGCCCAGTTCCGCCCATTCTCCGCCCCATGGCTGACTAATTTTTTTTATTTATGCAGAGGCCGAG
GCCGCCTCGGCCTCTGAGCTATTCCAGAAGTAGTGAGGAGGCTTTTTTGGAGGCCTAGGCTTTTGCAAAA
AGCTTGAGCACGTGTTGACAATTAATCATCGGCATAGTATATCGGCATAGTATAATACGACAAGGTGAGG
AACTAAACCATGGCCAAGCCTTTGTCTCAAGAAGAATCCACCCTCATTGAAAGAGCAACGGCTACAATCA
ACAGCATCCCCATCTCTGAAGACTACAGCGTCGCCAGCGCAGCTCTCTCTAGCGACGGCCGCATCTTCAC
TGGTGTCAATGTATATCATTTTACTGGGGGACCTTGTGCAGAACTCGTGGTGCTGGGCACTGCTGCTGCT
GCGGCAGCTGGCAACCTGACTTGTATCGTCGCGATCGGAAATGAGAACAGGGGCATCTTGAGCCCCTGCG
GACGGTGCCGACAGGTGCTTCTCGATCTGCATCCTGGGATCAAAGCCATAGTGAAGGACAGTGATGGACA
GCCGACGGCAGTTGGGATTCGTGAATTGCTGCCCTCTGGTTATGTGTGGGAGGGCTAAGCACTTCATCGA
TAAAATAAAAGATTTTATTTAGTCTCCAGAAAAAGGGGGGAATGAAAGACCCCACCTGTAGGTTTGGCAA
GCTAGCTTAAGTAACGCCATTTTGCAAGGCATGGAAAAATACATAACTGAGAATAGAGAAGTTCAGATCA
AGGTCAGGAACAGATGGAACAGCTGAATATGGGCCAAACAGGATATCTGTGGTAAGCAGTTCCTGCCCCG
GCTCAGGGCCAAGAACAGATGGAACAGCTGAATATGGGCCAAACAGGATATCTGTGGTAAGCAGTTCCTG
CCCCGGCTCAGGGCCAAGAACAGATGGTCCCCAGATGCGGTCCAGCCCTCAGCAGTTTCTAGAGAACCAT
CAGATGTTTCCAGGGTGCCCCAAGGACCTGAAATGACCCTGTGCCTTATTTGAACTAACCAATCAGTTCG
CTTCTCGCTTCTGTTCGCGCGCTTCTGCTCCCCGAGCTCAATAAAAGAGCCCACAACCCCTCACTCGGGG
CGCCAGTCCTCCGATTGACTGAGTCGCCCGGGTACCCGTGTATCCAATAAACCCTCTTGCAGTTGCATCC
GACTTGTGGTCTCGCTGTTCCTTGGGAGGGTCTCCTCTGAGTGATTGACTACCCGTCAGCGGGGGTCTTT
CATTTCCGACTTGTGGTCTCGCTGCCTTGGGAGGGTCTCCTCTGAGTGATTGACTACCCGTCAGCGGGGG
TCTTCACATGCAGCATGTATCAAAATTAATTTGGTTTTTTTTCTTAAGTATTTACATTAAATGGCCATAG
TTGCATTAATGAATCGGCCAACGCGCGGGGAGAGGCGGTTTGCGTATTGGCGCTCTTCCGCTTCCTCGCT
CACTGACTCGCTGCGCTCGGTCGTTCGGCTGCGGCGAGCGGTATCAGCTCACTCAAAGGCGGTAATACGG
TTATCCACAGAATCAGGGGATAACGCAGGAAAGAACATGTGAGCAAAAGGCCAGCAAAAGGCCAGGAACC
GTAAAAAGGCCGCGTTGCTGGCGTTTTTCCATAGGCTCCGCCCCCCTGACGAGCATCACAAAAATCGACG
CTCAAGTCAGAGGTGGCGAAACCCGACAGGACTATAAAGATACCAGGCGTTTCCCCCTGGAAGCTCCCTC
GTGCGCTCTCCTGTTCCGACCCTGCCGCTTACCGGATACCTGTCCGCCTTTCTCCCTTCGGGAAGCGTGG
CGCTTTCTCATAGCTCACGCTGTAGGTATCTCAGTTCGGTGTAGGTCGTTCGCTCCAAGCTGGGCTGTGT
GCACGAACCCCCCGTTCAGCCCGACCGCTGCGCCTTATCCGGTAACTATCGTCTTGAGTCCAACCCGGTA
AGACACGACTTATCGCCACTGGCAGCAGCCACTGGTAACAGGATTAGCAGAGCGAGGTATGTAGGCGGTG
CTACAGAGTTCTTGAAGTGGTGGCCTAACTACGGCTACACTAGAAGGACAGTATTTGGTATCTGCGCTCT
GCTGAAGCCAGTTACCTTCGGAAAAAGAGTTGGTAGCTCTTGATCCGGCAAACAAACCACCGCTGGTAGC
GGTGGTTTTTTTGTTTGCAAGCAGCAGATTACGCGCAGAAAAAAAGGATCTCAAGAAGATCCTTTGATCT
TTTCTACGGGGTCTGACGCTCAGTGGAACGAAAACTCACGTTAAGGGATTTTGGTCATGAGATTATCAAA
AAGGATCTTCACCTAGATCCTTTTAAATTAAAAATGAAGTTTGCGGCCGCAAATCAATCTAAAGTATATA
TGAGTAAACTTGGTCTGACAGTTACCAATGCTTAATCAGTGAGGCACCTATCTCAGCGATCTGTCTATTT
CGTTCATCCATAGTTGCCTGACTCCCCGTCGTGTAGATAACTACGATACGGGAGGGCTTACCATCTGGCC
CCAGTGCTGCAATGATACCGCGAGACCCACGCTCACCGGCTCCAGATTTATCAGCAATAAACCAGCCAGC
CGGAAGGGCCGAGCGCAGAAGTGGTCCTGCAACTTTATCCGCCTCCATCCAGTCTATTAATTGTTGCCGG
GAAGCTAGAGTAAGTAGTTCGCCAGTTAATAGTTTGCGCAACGTTGTTGCCATTGCTACAGGCATCGTGG
TGTCACGCTCGTCGTTTGGTATGGCTTCATTCAGCTCCGGTTCCCAACGATCAAGGCGAGTTACATGATC
CCCCATGTTGTGCAAAAAAGCGGTTAGCTCCTTCGGTCCTCCGATCGTTGTCAGAAGTAAGTTGGCCGCA
GTGTTATCACTCATGGTTATGGCAGCACTGCATAATTCTCTTACTGTCATGCCATCCGTAAGATGCTTTT
CTGTGACTGGTGAGTACTCAACCAAGTCATTCTGAGAATAGTGTATGCGGCGACCGAGTTGCTCTTGCCC
GGCGTCAACACGGGATAATACCGCGCCACATAGCAGAACTTTAAAAGTGCTCATCATTGGAAAACGTTCT
TCGGGGCGAAAACTCTCAAGGATCTTACCGCTGTTGAGATCCAGTTCGATGTAACCCACTCGTGCACCCA
ACTGATCTTCAGCATCTTTTACTTTCACCAGCGTTTCTGGGTGAGCAAAAACAGGAAGGCAAAATGCCGC
AAAAAAGGGAATAAGGGCGACACGGAAATGTTGAATACTCATACTCTTCCTTTTTCAATATTATTGAAGC
ATTTATCAGGGTTATTGTCTCATGAGCGGATACATATTTGAATGTATTTAGAAAAATAAACAAATAGGGG
TTCCGCGCACATTTCCCCGAAAAGTGCCAC
