Features (pLannotate 1.2.2; 19 found; start..end, strand, type, name):
      8..477     +  LTR            LTR: long terminal repeat from Moloney murine leukemia virus
    601..875     +  misc_feature   MESV Ψ (fragment): packaging signal of murine embryonic stem cell virus
    934..1350    +  CDS            gag (truncated): truncated Moloney murine leukemia virus (MMLV) gag gene lacking the start codon
   1391..2107    +  CDS            EGFP: EGFP is a basic (constitutively fluorescent) green fluorescent protein published in 1996, derived from Aequorea victoria. It is reported to be a rapidly-maturing weak dimer with moderate acid sensitivity.
   2134..2152    +  misc_feature   MCS (fragment): pBluescript multiple cloning site
   2153..2172    +  CDS            capTEV™ (fragment): composite tag for in vivo biotinylation, TEV protease cleavage, and 6xHis tagging
   2186..2230    +  CDS            S-Tag: affinity and epitope tag derived from pancreatic ribonuclease A
   2255..2842    +  CDS            SPC24: SPC24_HUMAN - Also known as SPBC24. Experimental evidence at protein level: Swiss-Prot protein existence level 1. Acts as a component of the essential kinetochore-associated NDC80 complex, which is required for chromosome segregation and spindle checkpoint activity (PubMed:14738735). Required for kinetochore integrity and the organization of stable microtubule binding sites in the outer plate of the kinetochore (PubMed:14738735). The NDC80 complex synergistically enhances the affinity of the SKA1 complex for microtubules and may allow the NDC80 complex to track depolymerizing microtubules (Pub
   2846..2882    +  misc_feature   MCS (fragment): multiple cloning site
   2899..2983    +  CDS            large T antigen (fragment): large T antigen from SV40 (simian virus 40)
   3026..3355    +  promoter       SV40 promoter: SV40 enhancer and early promoter
   3370..3417    +  promoter       EM7 promoter: synthetic bacterial promoter&nbsp
   3436..3834    +  CDS            BSD: blasticidin S deaminase; Aspergillus terreus BSD; confers resistance to blasticidin
   3887..4480    +  LTR            LTR: long terminal repeat from Moloney murine leukemia virus
   4489..4535    +  LTR            5' LTR (truncated) (fragment): truncated long terminal repeat from Moloney murine sarcoma virus
   4618..4666    -  CDS            lacI (fragment): lac repressor; lacI; The lac repressor binds to the lac operator to inhibit transcription in E. coli. This inhibition can be relieved by adding lactose or isopropyl-β-D-thiogalactopyranoside (IPTG).
   4852..5440    -  rep_origin     ori: high-copy-number ColE1/pMB1/pBR322/pUC origin of replication
   5618..6478    -  CDS            AmpR: β-lactamase; bla; confers resistance to ampicillin, carbenicillin, and related antibiotics
   6479..6583    -  promoter       AmpR promoter: bla
>Addgene plasmid #69752 | pKG422 | depositor full sequence | sequence record 128934 | pKG422 sequence 6606 bps
CTGCAGCCTGAATATGGGCCAAACAGGATATCTGTGGTAAGCAGTTCCTGCCCCGGCTCAGGGCCAAGAA
CAGATGGAACAGCTGAATATGGGCCAAACAGGATATCTGTGGTAAGCAGTTCCTGCCCCGGCTCAGGGCC
AAGAACAGATGGTCCCCAGATGCGGTCCAGCCCTCAGCAGTTTCTAGAGAACCATCAGATGTTTCCAGGG
TGCCCCAAGGACCTGAAATGACCCTGTGCCTTATTTGAACTAACCAATCAGTTCGCTTCTCGCTTCTGTT
CGCGCGCTTCTGCTCCCCGAGCTCAATAAAAGAGCCCACAACCCCTCACTCGGGGCGCCAGTCCTCCGAT
TGACTGAGTCGCCCGGGTACCCGTGTATCCAATAAACCCTCTTGCAGTTGCATCCGACTTGTGGTCTCGC
TGTTCCTTGGGAGGGTCTCCTCTGAGTGATTGACTACCCGTCAGCGGGGGTCTTTCATTTGGGGGCTCGT
CCGGGATCGGGAGACCCCTGCCCAGGGACCACCGACCCACCACCGGGAGGTAAGCTGGCCAGCAACTTAT
CTGTGTCTGTCCGATTGTCTAGTGTCTATGACTGATTTTATGCGCCTGCGTCGGTACTAGTTAGCTAACT
AGCTCTGTATCTGGCGGACCCGTGGTGGAACTGACGAGTTCTGAACACCCGGCCGCAACCCTGGGAGACG
TCCCAGGGACTTTGGGGGCCGTTTTTGTGGCCCGACCTGAGGAAGGGAGTCGATGTGGAATCCGACCCCG
TCAGGATATGTGGTTCTGGTAGGAGACGAGAACCTAAAACAGTTCCCGCCTCCGTCTGAATTTTTGCTTT
CGGTTTGGAACCGAAGCCGCGCGTCTTGTCTGCTGCAGCATCGTTCTGTGTTGTCTCTGTCTGACTGTGT
TTCTGTATTTGTCTGAAAATTAGGGCCAGACTGTTACCACTCCCTTAAGTTTGACCTTAGATCACTGGAA
AGATGTCGAGCGGCTCGCTCACAACCAGTCGGTAGATGTCAAGAAGAGACGTTGGGTTACCTTCTGCTCT
GCAGAATGGCCAACCTTTAACGTCGGATGGCCGCGAGACGGCACCTTTAACCGAGACCTCATCACCCAGG
TTAAGATCAAGGTCTTTTCACCTGGCCCGCATGGACACCCAGACCAGGTCCCCTACATCGTGACCTGGGA
AGCCTTGGCTTTTGACCCCCCTCCCTGGGTCAAGCCCTTTGTACACCCTAAGCCTCCGCCTCCTCTTCTT
CCATCCGCGCCGTCTCTCCCCCTTGAACCTCCTCTTTCGACCCCGCCTCAATCCTCCCTTTATCCAGCCC
TCACTCCTTCTCTAGGCGCCGGCCGGATCCCAGTGTGGTGGTACGCTACCGGTCGCCACCATGGTGAGCA
AGGGCGAGGAGCTGTTCACCGGGGTGGTGCCCATCCTGGTCGAGCTGGACGGCGACGTAAACGGCCACAA
GTTCAGCGTGTCCGGCGAGGGCGAGGGCGATGCCACCTACGGCAAGCTGACCCTGAAGTTCATCTGCACC
ACCGGCAAGCTGCCCGTGCCCTGGCCCACCCTCGTGACCACCCTGACCTACGGCGTGCAGTGCTTCAGCC
GCTACCCCGACCACATGAAGCAGCACGACTTCTTCAAGTCCGCCATGCCCGAAGGCTACGTCCAGGAGCG
CACCATCTTCTTCAAGGACGACGGCAACTACAAGACCCGCGCCGAGGTGAAGTTCGAGGGCGACACCCTG
GTGAACCGCATCGAGCTGAAGGGCATCGACTTCAAGGAGGACGGCAACATCCTGGGGCACAAGCTGGAGT
ACAACTACAACAGCCACAACGTCTATATCATGGCCGACAAGCAGAAGAACGGCATCAAGGTGAACTTCAA
GATCCGCCACAACATCGAGGACGGCAGCGTGCAGCTCGCCGACCACTACCAGCAGAACACCCCCATCGGC
GACGGCCCCGTGCTGCTGCCCGACAACCACTACCTGAGCACCCAGTCCGCCCTGAGCAAAGACCCCAACG
AGAAGCGCGATCACATGGTCCTGCTGGAGTTCGTGACCGCCGCCGGGATCACTCTCGGCATGGACGAGCT
GTACAAGTCCGGAGGGGATCGGTGGAGCTCCACCGGTGGCGGCCGCTCTAGAGAGAATCTTTATTTTCAG
GGCGCCGCCAAATTCAAAGAAACCGCTGCTGCTAAATTCGAACGCCAGCACATGGACAGCGGAGGTGGAG
GTACTAGTCTCGAGGCCGCCTTCCGCGACATAGAGGAGGTGAGCCAGGGGCTGCTCAGCCTGCTGGGCGC
CAACCGCGCGGAGGCGCAGCAGCGACGGCTGCTGGGGCGCCACGAGCAGGTGGTGGAGCGGCTGCTGGAA
ACGCAAGACGGTGCCGAGAAGCAGCTGCGAGAGATCCTCACCATGGAGAAGGAAGTGGCCCAGAGCCTTC
TCAATGCGAAGGAGCAGGTGCACCAGGGAGGCGTGGAGCTGCAGCAGCTGGAAGCTGGGCTTCAGGAGGC
TGGGGAGGAGGACACCCGTCTGAAGGCCAGCCTCCTTCAGCTCACCAGAGAGCTGGAAGAGCTCAAGGAG
ATTGAGGCGGATCTGGAGCGACAGGAGAAGGAGGTCGACGAGGACACGACAGTCACAATCCCCTCGGCCG
TGTACGTGGCTCAACTTTACCACCAAGTTAGTAAAATTGAGTGGGATTATGAGTGTGAGCCAGGGATGGT
CAAAGGCATCCATCATGGCCCCAGTGTGGCCCAGCCCATCCACCTGGACAGCACCCAGCTCTCCAGGAAA
TTCATCAGCGACTACCTCTGGAGTCTGGTGGACACCGAGTGGTAGGAATTCTGCAGTCGACGGTACCGCG
GGCCCGGGATCCACCGGATCTAGATAACTGATCATAATCAGCCATACCACATTTGTAGAGGTTTTACTTG
CTTTAAAAAACCTCCCACACCTCCCCCTGAACCTGAAACATAAAATGAATGCAATTCGCCAGCACAGTGG
TCGACCCTGTGGAATGTGTGTCAGTTAGGGTGTGGAAAGTCCCCAGGCTCCCCAGCAGGCAGAAGTATGC
AAAGCATGCATCTCAATTAGTCAGCAACCAGGTGTGGAAAGTCCCCAGGCTCCCCAGCAGGCAGAAGTAT
GCAAAGCATGCATCTCAATTAGTCAGCAACCATAGTCCCGCCCCTAACTCCGCCCATCCCGCCCCTAACT
CCGCCCAGTTCCGCCCATTCTCCGCCCCATGGCTGACTAATTTTTTTTATTTATGCAGAGGCCGAGGCCG
CCTCGGCCTCTGAGCTATTCCAGAAGTAGTGAGGAGGCTTTTTTGGAGGCCTAGGCTTTTGCAAAAAGCT
TGAGCACGTGTTGACAATTAATCATCGGCATAGTATATCGGCATAGTATAATACGACAAGGTGAGGAACT
AAACCATGGCCAAGCCTTTGTCTCAAGAAGAATCCACCCTCATTGAAAGAGCAACGGCTACAATCAACAG
CATCCCCATCTCTGAAGACTACAGCGTCGCCAGCGCAGCTCTCTCTAGCGACGGCCGCATCTTCACTGGT
GTCAATGTATATCATTTTACTGGGGGACCTTGTGCAGAACTCGTGGTGCTGGGCACTGCTGCTGCTGCGG
CAGCTGGCAACCTGACTTGTATCGTCGCGATCGGAAATGAGAACAGGGGCATCTTGAGCCCCTGCGGACG
GTGCCGACAGGTGCTTCTCGATCTGCATCCTGGGATCAAAGCCATAGTGAAGGACAGTGATGGACAGCCG
ACGGCAGTTGGGATTCGTGAATTGCTGCCCTCTGGTTATGTGTGGGAGGGCTAAGCACTTCATCGATAAA
ATAAAAGATTTTATTTAGTCTCCAGAAAAAGGGGGGAATGAAAGACCCCACCTGTAGGTTTGGCAAGCTA
GCTTAAGTAACGCCATTTTGCAAGGCATGGAAAAATACATAACTGAGAATAGAGAAGTTCAGATCAAGGT
CAGGAACAGATGGAACAGCTGAATATGGGCCAAACAGGATATCTGTGGTAAGCAGTTCCTGCCCCGGCTC
AGGGCCAAGAACAGATGGAACAGCTGAATATGGGCCAAACAGGATATCTGTGGTAAGCAGTTCCTGCCCC
GGCTCAGGGCCAAGAACAGATGGTCCCCAGATGCGGTCCAGCCCTCAGCAGTTTCTAGAGAACCATCAGA
TGTTTCCAGGGTGCCCCAAGGACCTGAAATGACCCTGTGCCTTATTTGAACTAACCAATCAGTTCGCTTC
TCGCTTCTGTTCGCGCGCTTCTGCTCCCCGAGCTCAATAAAAGAGCCCACAACCCCTCACTCGGGGCGCC
AGTCCTCCGATTGACTGAGTCGCCCGGGTACCCGTGTATCCAATAAACCCTCTTGCAGTTGCATCCGACT
TGTGGTCTCGCTGTTCCTTGGGAGGGTCTCCTCTGAGTGATTGACTACCCGTCAGCGGGGGTCTTTCATT
TCCGACTTGTGGTCTCGCTGCCTTGGGAGGGTCTCCTCTGAGTGATTGACTACCCGTCAGCGGGGGTCTT
CACATGCAGCATGTATCAAAATTAATTTGGTTTTTTTTCTTAAGTATTTACATTAAATGGCCATAGTTGC
ATTAATGAATCGGCCAACGCGCGGGGAGAGGCGGTTTGCGTATTGGCGCTCTTCCGCTTCCTCGCTCACT
GACTCGCTGCGCTCGGTCGTTCGGCTGCGGCGAGCGGTATCAGCTCACTCAAAGGCGGTAATACGGTTAT
CCACAGAATCAGGGGATAACGCAGGAAAGAACATGTGAGCAAAAGGCCAGCAAAAGGCCAGGAACCGTAA
AAAGGCCGCGTTGCTGGCGTTTTTCCATAGGCTCCGCCCCCCTGACGAGCATCACAAAAATCGACGCTCA
AGTCAGAGGTGGCGAAACCCGACAGGACTATAAAGATACCAGGCGTTTCCCCCTGGAAGCTCCCTCGTGC
GCTCTCCTGTTCCGACCCTGCCGCTTACCGGATACCTGTCCGCCTTTCTCCCTTCGGGAAGCGTGGCGCT
TTCTCATAGCTCACGCTGTAGGTATCTCAGTTCGGTGTAGGTCGTTCGCTCCAAGCTGGGCTGTGTGCAC
GAACCCCCCGTTCAGCCCGACCGCTGCGCCTTATCCGGTAACTATCGTCTTGAGTCCAACCCGGTAAGAC
ACGACTTATCGCCACTGGCAGCAGCCACTGGTAACAGGATTAGCAGAGCGAGGTATGTAGGCGGTGCTAC
AGAGTTCTTGAAGTGGTGGCCTAACTACGGCTACACTAGAAGGACAGTATTTGGTATCTGCGCTCTGCTG
AAGCCAGTTACCTTCGGAAAAAGAGTTGGTAGCTCTTGATCCGGCAAACAAACCACCGCTGGTAGCGGTG
GTTTTTTTGTTTGCAAGCAGCAGATTACGCGCAGAAAAAAAGGATCTCAAGAAGATCCTTTGATCTTTTC
TACGGGGTCTGACGCTCAGTGGAACGAAAACTCACGTTAAGGGATTTTGGTCATGAGATTATCAAAAAGG
ATCTTCACCTAGATCCTTTTAAATTAAAAATGAAGTTTGCGGCCGCAAATCAATCTAAAGTATATATGAG
TAAACTTGGTCTGACAGTTACCAATGCTTAATCAGTGAGGCACCTATCTCAGCGATCTGTCTATTTCGTT
CATCCATAGTTGCCTGACTCCCCGTCGTGTAGATAACTACGATACGGGAGGGCTTACCATCTGGCCCCAG
TGCTGCAATGATACCGCGAGACCCACGCTCACCGGCTCCAGATTTATCAGCAATAAACCAGCCAGCCGGA
AGGGCCGAGCGCAGAAGTGGTCCTGCAACTTTATCCGCCTCCATCCAGTCTATTAATTGTTGCCGGGAAG
CTAGAGTAAGTAGTTCGCCAGTTAATAGTTTGCGCAACGTTGTTGCCATTGCTACAGGCATCGTGGTGTC
ACGCTCGTCGTTTGGTATGGCTTCATTCAGCTCCGGTTCCCAACGATCAAGGCGAGTTACATGATCCCCC
ATGTTGTGCAAAAAAGCGGTTAGCTCCTTCGGTCCTCCGATCGTTGTCAGAAGTAAGTTGGCCGCAGTGT
TATCACTCATGGTTATGGCAGCACTGCATAATTCTCTTACTGTCATGCCATCCGTAAGATGCTTTTCTGT
GACTGGTGAGTACTCAACCAAGTCATTCTGAGAATAGTGTATGCGGCGACCGAGTTGCTCTTGCCCGGCG
TCAACACGGGATAATACCGCGCCACATAGCAGAACTTTAAAAGTGCTCATCATTGGAAAACGTTCTTCGG
GGCGAAAACTCTCAAGGATCTTACCGCTGTTGAGATCCAGTTCGATGTAACCCACTCGTGCACCCAACTG
ATCTTCAGCATCTTTTACTTTCACCAGCGTTTCTGGGTGAGCAAAAACAGGAAGGCAAAATGCCGCAAAA
AAGGGAATAAGGGCGACACGGAAATGTTGAATACTCATACTCTTCCTTTTTCAATATTATTGAAGCATTT
ATCAGGGTTATTGTCTCATGAGCGGATACATATTTGAATGTATTTAGAAAAATAAACAAATAGGGGTTCC
GCGCACATTTCCCCGAAAAGTGCCAC
