>Addgene plasmid #69752 | pKG422 | addgene partial sequence | sequence record 128931 | EGFP-C 5'-CATGGTCCTGCTGGAGTTCGTG-3'
GTCCGGAGGGGATCGGTGGAGCTCCACCGGTGGCGGCCGCTCTAGAGAGAATCTTTATTTTCAGGGCGCC
GCCAAATTCAAAGAAACCGCTGCTGCTAAATTCGAACGCCAGCACATGGACAGCGGAGGTGGAGGTACTA
GTCTCGAGGCCGCCTTCCGCGACATAGAGGAGGTGAGCCAGGGGCTGCTCAGCCTGCTGGGCGCCAACCG
CGCGGAGGCGCAGCAGCGACGGCTGCTGGGGCGCCACGAGCAGGTGGTGGAGCGGCTGCTGGAAACGCAA
GACGGTGCCGAGAAGCAGCTGCGAGAGATCCTCACCATGGAGAAGGAAGTGGCCCAGAGCCTTCTCAATG
CGAAGGAGCAGGTGCACCAGGGAGGCGTGGAGCTGCAGCAGCTGGAAGCTGGGCTTCAGGAGGCTGGGGA
GGAGGACACCCGTCTGAAGGCCAGCCTCCTTCAGCTCACCAGAGAGCTGGAAGAGCTCAAGGAGATTGAG
GCGGATCTGGAGCGACAGGAGAAGGAGGTCGACGAGGACACGACAGTCACAATCCCCTCGGCCGTGTACG
TGGCTCAACTTTACCACCAAGTTAGTAAAATTGAGTGGGATTATGAGTGTGAGCCAGGGATGGTCAAAGG
CATCCATCATGGCCCCAGTGTGGCCCAGCCCATCCACCTGGACAGCACCCAGCTCTCCAGGAAATTCATC
AGCGACTACCTCTGGAGTCTGGTGGACACCGAGTGGTAGGAATTCTGCAGTCGACGGTACCGCGGGCCCG
GGATCCACCGGATCTAGATAACTGATCATAATCAGCCATACCACATTTGTAGAGGTTTTACTTGCTTTAA
AAAACCTCCCACACCT
