>Addgene plasmid #69752 | pKG422 | addgene partial sequence | sequence record 128933 | pBABE3 5'-ACCCTAACTGACACACATTCC-3'
TGCATTCATTTTATGTTTCAGGTTCAGGGGGAGGTGTGGGAGGTTTTTTAAAGCAAGTAAAACCTCTACA
AATGTGGTATGGCTGATTATGATCAGTTATCTAGATCCGGTGGATCCCGGGCCCGCGGTACCGTCGACTG
CAGAATTCCTACCACTCGGTGTCCACCAGACTCCAGAGGTAGTCGCTGATGAATTTCCTGGAGAGCTGGG
TGCTGTCCAGGTGGATGGGCTGGGCCACACTGGGGCCATGATGGATGCCTTTGACCATCCCTGGCTCACA
CTCATAATCCCACTCAATTTTACTAACTTGGTGGTAAAGTTGAGCCACGTACACGGCCGAGGGGATTGTG
ACTGTCGTGTCCTCGTCGACCTCCTTCTCCTGTCGCTCCAGATCCGCCTCAATCTCCTTGAGCTCTTCCA
GCTCTCTGGTGAGCTGAAGGAGGCTGGCCTTCAGACGGGTGTCCTCCTCCCCAGCCTCCTGAAGCCCAGC
TTCCAGCTGCTGCAGCTCCACGCCTCCCTGGTGCACCTGCTCCTTCGCATTGAGAAGGCTCTGGGCCACT
TCCTTCTCCATGGTGAGGATCTCTCGCAGCTGCTTCTCGGCACCGTCTTGCGTTTCCAGCAGCCGCTCCA
CCACCTGCTCGTGGCGCCCCAGCAGCCGTCGCTGCTGCGCCTCCGCGCGGTTGGCGCCCAGCAGGCTGAG
CAGCCCCTGGCTCACCTCCTCTATGTCGCGGAAGGCGGCCTCGAGACTAGTACCTCCACCTCCGCTGTCC
ATGTGCTGGCGTTCGAATTTAGCAGCAGCGGTT
